>Addgene plasmid #108108 | LentiV_Neo_SIK3_CR_T221E | addgene full sequence | sequence record 207841 | Addgene NGS Result
GGAGCTGCAAGCTTAATGTAGTCTTATGCAATACTCTTGTAGTCTTGCAACATGGTAACGATGAGTTAGC
AACATGCCTTACAAGGAGAGAAAAAGCACCGTGCATGCCGATTGGTGGAAGTAAGGTGGTACGATCGTGC
CTTATTAGGAAGGCAACAGACGGGTCTGACATGGATTGGACGAACCACTGAATTGCCGCATTGCAGAGAT
ATTGTATTTAAGTGCCTAGCTCGATACATAAACGGGTCTCTCTGGTTAGACCAGATCTGAGCCTGGGAGC
TCTCTGGCTAACTAGGGAACCCACTGCTTAAGCCTCAATAAAGCTTGCCTTGAGTGCTTCAAGTAGTGTG
TGCCCGTCTGTTGTGTGACTCTGGTAACTAGAGATCCCTCAGACCCTTTTAGTCAGTGTGGAAAATCTCT
AGCAGTGGCGCCCGAACAGGGACTTGAAAGCGAAAGGGAAACCAGAGGAGCTCTCTCGACGCAGGACTCG
GCTTGCTGAAGCGCGCACGGCAAGAGGCGAGGGGCGGCGACTGGTGAGTACGCCAAAAATTTTGACTAGC
GGAGGCTAGAAGGAGAGAGATGGGTGCGAGAGCGTCAGTATTAAGCGGGGGAGAATTAGATCGCGATGGG
AAAAAATTCGGTTAAGGCCAGGGGGAAAGAAAAAATATAAATTAAAACATATAGTATGGGCAAGCAGGGA
GCTAGAACGATTCGCAGTTAATCCTGGCCTGTTAGAAACATCAGAAGGCTGTAGACAAATACTGGGACAG
CTACAACCATCCCTTCAGACAGGATCAGAAGAACTTAGATCATTATATAATACAGTAGCAACCCTCTATT
GTGTGCATCAAAGGATAGAGATAAAAGACACCAAGGAAGCTTTAGACAAGATAGAGGAAGAGCAAAACAA
AAGTAAGACCACCGCACAGCAAGCGGCCGCTGATCTTCAGACCTGGAGGAGGAGATATGAGGGACAATTG
GAGAAGTGAATTATATAAATATAAAGTAGTAAAAATTGAACCATTAGGAGTAGCACCCACCAAGGCAAAG
AGAAGAGTGGTGCAGAGAGAAAAAAGAGCAGTGGGAATAGGAGCTTTGTTCCTTGGGTTCTTGGGAGCAG
CAGGAAGCACTATGGGCGCAGCGTCAATGACGCTGACGGTACAGGCCAGACAATTATTGTCTGGTATAGT
GCAGCAGCAGAACAATTTGCTGAGGGCTATTGAGGCGCAACAGCATCTGTTGCAACTCACAGTCTGGGGC
ATCAAGCAGCTCCAGGCAAGAATCCTGGCTGTGGAAAGATACCTAAAGGATCAACAGCTCCTGGGGATTT
GGGGTTGCTCTGGAAAACTCATTTGCACCACTGCTGTGCCTTGGAATGCTAGTTGGAGTAATAAATCTCT
GGAACAGATTTGGAATCACACGACCTGGATGGAGTGGGACAGAGAAATTAACAATTACACAAGCTTAATA
CACTCCTTAATTGAAGAATCGCAAAACCAGCAAGAAAAGAATGAACAAGAATTATTGGAATTAGATAAAT
GGGCAAGTTTGTGGAATTGGTTTAACATAACAAATTGGCTGTGGTATATAAAATTATTCATAATGATAGT
AGGAGGCTTGGTAGGTTTAAGAATAGTTTTTGCTGTACTTTCTATAGTGAATAGAGTTAGGCAGGGATAT
TCACCATTATCGTTTCAGACCCACCTCCCAACCCCGAGGGGACCCAGACCACAATTTTAAAAGAAAAGGG
GGGATTGGGGGGTACAGTGCAGGGGAAAGAATAGTAGACATAATAGCAACAGACATACAAACTAAAGAAT
TACAAAAACAAATTACAAAAATTCAAAATTTTCGGGTTTATTACAGGGACAGCAGAGATCCACTTTGGCG
CCGGCTCGAGTGGCTCCGGTGCCCGTCAGTGGGCAGAGCGCACATCGCCCACAGTCCCCGAGAAGTTGGG
GGGAGGGGTCGGCAATTGAACCGGTGCCTAGAGAAGGTGGCGCGGGGTAAACTGGGAAAGTGATGTCGTG
TACTGGCTCCGCCTTTTTCCCGAGGGTGGGGGAGAACCGTATATAAGTGCAGTAGTCGCCGTGAACGTTC
TTTTTCGCAACGGGTTTGCCGCCAGAACACAGGTGTCGTGACGCGGGATCCGCCACCCGGAGGTTTCACT
GCACAACAAGATGGCGGCGGCGGCGGCGAGCGGAGCTGGCGGGGCTGCCGGGGCCGGGACTGGGGGAGCC
GGGCCCGCGGGCCGCCTGCTGCCTCCGCCCGCGCCGGGGTCCCCAGCCGCCCCCGCTGCCGTGTCCCCTG
CGGCCGGCCAGCCGCGTCCCCCAGCCCCGGCCTCCCGCGGACCCATGCCCGCCCGTATCGGCTACTACGA
GATCGACCGCACCATCGGCAAGGGCAACTTCGCGGTGGTCAAGCGGGCCACGCACCTCGTCACCAAGGCC
AAGGTTGCTATCAAGATCATAGATAAGACCCAGCTGGATGAAGAAAACTTGAAGAAGATTTTCCGGGAAG
TTCAAATTATGAAGATGCTTTGCCACCCCCATATCATCAGGCTCTACCAGGTTATGGAGACAGAACGGAT
GATTTATCTGGTGACAGAATATGCTAGTGGAGGGGAAATATTTGACCACCTGGTGGCCCATGGTAGAATG
GCAGAAAAGGAGGCACGTCGCAAGTTCAAACAGATCGTCACAGCTGTCTATTTTTGTCACTGTCGGAACA
TTGTTCATCGTGATTTAAAAGCTGAAAATTTACTTCTGGATGCCAATCTGAATATCAAAATAGCAGATTT
TGGTTTCAGTAACCTCTTCACTCCTGGGCAGCTGCTGAAGGAGTGGTGTGGCAGCCCTCCCTATGCTGCA
CCTGAACTCTTTGAAGGAAAAGAATATGATGGGCCCAAAGTGGACATCTGGAGCCTTGGAGTTGTCCTCT
ACGTGCTTGTGTGCGGTGCCCTGCCATTTGATGGAAGCACACTGCAGAATCTGCGGGCCCGCGTGCTGAG
TGGAAAGTTCCGCATCCCATTTTTTATGTCCACAGAATGTGAGCATTTGATCCGCCATATGTTGGTGTTA
GATCCCAATAAGCGCCTCTCCATGGAGCAGATCTGCAAGCACAAGTGGATGAAGCTAGGGGACGCCGATC
CCAACTTTGACAGGTTAATAGCTGAATGCCAACAACTAAAGGAAGAAAGACAGGTGGACCCCCTGAATGA
GGATGTCCTCTTGGCCATGGAGGACATGGGACTGGACAAAGAACAGACACTGCAGGCGGAGCAGGCAGGT
ACTGCTATGAACATCAGCGTTCCCCAGGTGCAGCTGATCAACCCAGAGAACCAAATTGTGGAGCCGGATG
GGACACTGAATTTGGACAGTGATGAGGGTGAAGAGCCTTCCCCTGAAGCATTGGTGCGCTATTTGTCAAT
GAGGAGGCACACAGTGGGTGTGGCTGACCCACGCACGGAAGTTATGGAAGATCTGCAGAAGCTCCTACCT
GGCTTTCCTGGAGTCAACCCCCAGGCTCCATTCCTGCAGGTGGCCCCTAATGTGAACTTCATGCACAACC
TGTTGCCTATGCAAAACTTGCAACCAACCGGGCAACTTGAGTACAAGGAGCAGTCTCTCCTACAGCCGCC
CACGCTACAGCTGTTGAATGGAATGGGCCCCCTTGGCCGGAGGGCATCAGATGGAGGAGCCAACATCCAA
CTGCATGCCCAGCAGCTGCTGAAGCGCCCACGGGGACCCTCTCCGCTTGTCACCATGACACCAGCAGTGC
CAGCAGTTACCCCTGTGGACGAGGAGAGCTCAGACGGGGAGCCAGACCAGGAAGCTGTGCAGAGGTACTT
GGCAAATAGGTCCAAAAGACATACACTGGCCATGACCAACCCTACAGCTGAGATCCCACCGGACCTACAA
CGGCAGCTAGGACAGCAGCCTTTCCGTTCCCGGGTCTGGCCTCCTCACCTGGTACCTGATCAGCATCGCT
CTACCTACAAGGACTCCAACACTCTGCACCTCCCTACGGAGCGTTTCTCCCCTGTGCGCCGGTTCTCAGA
TGGGGCTGCGAGCATCCAGGCCTTCAAAGCTCACCTGGAAAAAATGGGCAACAACAGCAGCATCAAACAG
CTGCAGCAGGAGTGTGAGCAGCTGCAGAAGATGTACGGGGGGCAGATTGATGAAAGAACCCTGGAGAAGA
CCCAGCAGCAGCATATGTTATACCAGCAGGAGCAGCACCATCAAATTCTCCAGCAACAAATTCAAGACTC
TATCTGTCCTCCTCAGCCATCTCCACCTCTTCAGGCTGCATGTGAAAATCAGCCAGCCCTCCTTACCCAT
CAGCTCCAGAGGTTAAGGATTCAGCCTTCAAGCCCACCCCCCAACCACCCCAACAACCATCTCTTCAGGC
AGCCCAGTAATAGTCCTCCCCCCATGAGCAGTGCCATGATCCAGCCTCACGGGGCTGCATCTTCTTCCCA
GTTTCAAGGCTTACCTTCCCGCAGTGCAATCTTTCAGCAGCAACCTGAGAACTGTTCCTCTCCTCCCAAC
GTGGCACTAACCTGCTTGGGTATGCAGCAGCCTGCTCAGTCACAGCAGGTCACCATCCAAGTCCAAGAGC
CTGTTGACATGCTCAGCAACATGCCAGGCACAGCTGCAGGCTCCAGTGGGCGCGGCATCTCCATCAGCCC
CAGTGCTGGTCAGATGCAGATGCAGCACCGTACCAACCTGATGGCCACCCTCAGCTATGGGCACCGTCCC
TTGTCCAAGCAGCTGAGTGCTGACAGTGCAGAGGCTCACAGTGCACATCAGCAGCCGCCACACTATACCA
CGTCGGCACTACAGCAGGCCCTGCTGTCTCCCACGCCGCCAGACTATACAAGACACCAGCAGGTACCCCA
CATCCTTCAAGGACTGCTTTCTCCCCGGCATTCGCTCACCGGCCACTCGGACATCCGGCTGCCCCCAACA
GAGTTTGCACAGCTCATTAAAAGGCAGCAGCAACAACGGCAGCAGCAGCAGCAACAGCAGCAACAGCAAG
AATACCAGGAACTGTTCAGGCACATGAACCAAGGGGATGCGGGGAGTCTGGCTCCCAGCCTTGGGGGACA
GAGCATGACAGAGCGCCAGGCTTTATCTTATCAAAATGCTGACTCTTATCACCATCACACCAGCCCCCAG
CATCTGCTACAAATCAGGGCACAAGAATGTGTCTCACAGGCTTCCTCACCCACCCCGCCCCACGGGTATG
CTCACCAGCCGGCACTGATGCATTCAGAGAGCATGGAGGAGGACTGCTCGTGTGAGGGGGCCAAGGATGG
CTTCCAAGACAGTAAGAGTTCAAGTACATTGACCAAAGGTTGCCATGACAGCCCTCTGCTCTTGAGTACC
GGTGGACCTGGGGACCCTGAATCTTTGCTAGGAACTGTGAGTCATGCCCAAGAATTGGGGATACATCCCT
ATGGTCATCAGCCAACTGCTGCATTCAGTAAAAATAAGGTGCCCAGCAGAGAGCCTGTCATAGGGAACTG
CATGGATAGAAGTTCTCCAGGACAAGCAGTGGAGCTGCCGGATCACAATGGGCTCGGGTACCCAGCACGC
CCCTCCGTCCATGAGCACCACAGGCCCCGGGCCCTCCAGAGACACCACACGATCCAGAACAGCGACGATG
CTTATGTACAGCTGGATAACTTGCCAGGAATGAGTCTCGTGGCTGGGAAAGCACTTAGCTCTGCCCGGAT
GTCGGATGCAGTTCTCAGTCAGTCTTCGCTCATGGGCAGCCAGCAGTTTCAGGATGGGGAAAATGAGGAA
TGTGGGGCAAGCCTGGGAGGTCATGAGCACCCAGACCTGAGTGATGGCAGCCAGCATTTAAACTCCTCTT
GCTATCCATCTACGTGTATTACAGACATTCTGCTCAGCTACAAGCACCCCGAAGTCTCCTTCAGCATGGA
GCAGGCAGGCGTGGGCAGCGGCGCCACCAACTTCAGCCTGCTGAAGCAGGCCGGCGACGTGGAGGAGAAC
CCCGGCCCCATGACCGAGTACAAGCCCATGATTGAACAAGATGGATTGCACGCAGGTTCTCCGGCCGCTT
GGGTGGAGAGGCTATTCGGCTATGACTGGGCACAACAGACAATCGGCTGCTCTGATGCCGCCGTGTTCCG
GCTGTCAGCGCAGGGGCGCCCGGTTCTTTTTGTCAAGACCGACCTGTCCGGTGCCCTGAATGAACTGCAG
GACGAGGCAGCGCGGCTATCGTGGCTGGCCACGACGGGCGTTCCTTGCGCAGCTGTGCTCGACGTTGTCA
CTGAAGCGGGAAGGGACTGGCTGCTATTGGGCGAAGTGCCGGGGCAGGATCTCCTGTCATCTCACCTTGC
TCCTGCCGAGAAAGTATCCATCATGGCTGATGCAATGCGGCGGCTGCATACGCTTGATCCGGCTACCTGC
CCATTCGACCACCAAGCGAAACATCGCATCGAGCGAGCACGTACTCGGATGGAAGCCGGTCTTGTCGATC
AGGATGATCTGGACGAAGAGCATCAGGGGCTCGCGCCAGCCGAACTGTTCGCCAGGCTCAAGGCGCGCAT
GCCCGACGGCGAGGATCTCGTCGTGACCCATGGCGATGCCTGCTTGCCGAATATCATGGTGGAAAATGGC
CGCTTTTCTGGATTCATCGACTGTGGCCGGCTGGGTGTGGCGGACCGCTATCAGGACATAGCGTTGGCTA
CCCGTGATATTGCTGAAGAGCTTGGCGGCGAATGGGCTGACCGCTTCCTCGTGCTTTACGGTATCGCCGC
TCCCGATTCGCAGCGCATCGCCTTCTATCGCCTTCTTGACGAGTTCTTCTGAACGCGTTAAGTCGACAAT
CAACCTCTGGATTACAAAATTTGTGAAAGATTGACTGGTATTCTTAACTATGTTGCTCCTTTTACGCTAT
GTGGATACGCTGCTTTAATGCCTTTGTATCATGCTATTGCTTCCCGTATGGCTTTCATTTTCTCCTCCTT
GTATAAATCCTGGTTGCTGTCTCTTTATGAGGAGTTGTGGCCCGTTGTCAGGCAACGTGGCGTGGTGTGC
ACTGTGTTTGCTGACGCAACCCCCACTGGTTGGGGCATTGCCACCACCTGTCAGCTCCTTTCCGGGACTT
TCGCTTTCCCCCTCCCTATTGCCACGGCGGAACTCATCGCCGCCTGCCTTGCCCGCTGCTGGACAGGGGC
TCGGCTGTTGGGCACTGACAATTCCGTGGTGTTGTCGGGGAAATCATCGTCCTTTCCTTGGCTGCTCGCC
TGTGTTGCCACCTGGATTCTGCGCGGGACGTCCTTCTGCTACGTCCCTTCGGCCCTCAATCCAGCGGACC
TTCCTTCCCGCGGCCTGCTGCCGGCTCTGCGGCCTCTTCCGCGTCTTCGCCTTCGCCCTCAGACGAGTCG
GATCTCCCTTTGGGCCGCCTCCCCGCGTCGACTTTAAGACCAATGACTTACAAGGCAGCTGTAGATCTTA
GCCACTTTTTAAAAGAAAAGGGGGGACTGGAAGGGCTAATTCACTCCCAACGAAGACAAGATCTGCTTTT
TGCTTGTACTGGGTCTCTCTGGTTAGACCAGATCTGAGCCTGGGAGCTCTCTGGCTAACTAGGGAACCCA
CTGCTTAAGCCTCAATAAAGCTTGCCTTGAGTGCTTCAAGTAGTGTGTGCCCGTCTGTTGTGTGACTCTG
GTAACTAGAGATCCCTCAGACCCTTTTAGTCAGTGTGGAAAATCTCTAGCAGTACGTATAGTAGTTCATG
TCATCTTATTATTCAGTATTTATAACTTGCAAAGAAATGAATATCAGAGAGTGAGAGGAACTTGTTTATT
GCAGCTTATAATGGTTACAAATAAAGCAATAGCATCACAAATTTCACAAATAAAGCATTTTTTTCACTGC
ATTCTAGTTGTGGTTTGTCCAAACTCATCAATGTATCTTATCATGTCTGGCTCTAGCTATCCCGCCCCTA
ACTCCGCCCATCCCGCCCCTAACTCCGCCCAGTTCCGCCCATTCTCCGCCCCATGGCTGACTAATTTTTT
TTATTTATGCAGAGGCCGAGGCCGCCTCGGCCTCTGAGCTATTCCAGAAGTAGTGAGGAGGCTTTTTTGG
AGGCCTAGGGACGTACCCAATTCGCCCTATAGTGAGTCGTATTACGCGCGCTCACTGGCCGTCGTTTTAC
AACGTCGTGACTGGGAAAACCCTGGCGTTACCCAACTTAATCGCCTTGCAGCACATCCCCCTTTCGCCAG
CTGGCGTAATAGCGAAGAGGCCCGCACCGATCGCCCTTCCCAACAGTTGCGCAGCCTGAATGGCGAATGG
G
[124 nt withheld, positions 8332-8455]
C
[91 nt withheld, positions 8457-8547]
A
[49 nt withheld, positions 8549-8597]
CCTTTGACGTTGGAGTCCACGTTCTTT
[37 nt withheld, positions 8625-8661]
ACCCTATCTCGGTCTATTCTTTTGATTTATAAGGGATTTTGCCGATTTCGGCCTATTGGTTAAAAAATGA
GCTGATTTAACAAAAATTTAACGCGAATTTTAACAAAATATTAACGCTTACAATTTAGGTGGCACTTTTC
GGGGAAATGTGCGCGGAACCCCTATTTGTTTATTTTTCTAAATACATTCAAATATGTATCCGCTCATGAG
ACAATAACCCTGATAAATGCTTCAATAATATTGAAAAAGGAAGAGTATGAGTATTCAACATTTCCGTGTC
GCCCTTATTCCCTTTTTTGCGGCATTTTGCCTTCCTGTTTTTGCTCACCCAGAAACGCTGGTGAAAGTAA
AAGATGCTGAAGATCAGTTGGGTGCACGAGTGGGTTACATCGAACTGGATCTCAACAGCGGTAAGATCCT
TGAGAGTTTTCGCCCCGAAGAACGTTTTCCAATGATGAGCACTTTTAAAGTTCTGCTATGTGGCGCGGTA
TTATCCCGTATTGACGCCGGGCAAGAGCAACTCGGTCGCCGCATACACTATTCTCAGAATGACTTGGTTG
AGTACTCACCAGTCACAGAAAAGCATCTTACGGATGGCATGACAGTAAGAGAATTATGCAGTGCTGCCAT
AACCATGAGTGATAACACTGCGGCCAACTTACTTCTGACAACGATCGGAGGACCGAAGGAGCTAACCGCT
TTTTTGCACAACATGGGGGATCATGTAACTCGCCTTGATCGTTGGGAACCGGAGCTGAATGAAGCCATAC
CAAACGACGAGCGTGACACCACGATGCCTGTAGCAATGGCAACAACGTTGCGCAAACTATTAACTGGCGA
ACTACTTACTCTAGCTTCCCGGCAACAATTAATAGACTGGATGGAGGCGGATAAAGTTGCAGGACCACTT
CTGCGCTCGGCCCTTCCGGCTGGCTGGTTTATTGCTGATAAATCTGGAGCCGGTGAGCGTGGGTCTCGCG
GTATCATTGCAGCACTGGGGCCAGATGGTAAGCCCTCCCGTATCGTAGTTATCTACACGACGGGGAGTCA
GGCAACTATGGATGAACGAAATAGACAGATCGCTGAGATAGGTGCCTCACTGATTAAGCATTGGTAACTG
TCAGACCAAGTTTACTCATATATACTTTAGATTGATTTAAAACTTCATTTTTAATTTAAAAGGATCTAGG
TGAAGATCCTTTTTGATAATCTCATGACCAAAATCCCTTAACGTGAGTTTTCGTTCCACTGAGCGTCAGA
CCCCGTAGAAAAGATCAAAGGATCTTCTTGAGATCCTTTTTTTCTGCGCGTAATCTGCTGCTTGCAAACA
AAAAAACCACCGCTACCAGCGGTGGTTTGTTTGCCGGATCAAGAGCTACCAACTCTTTTTCCGAAGGTAA
CTGGCTTCAGCAGAGCGCAGATACCAAATACTGTTCTTCTAGTGTAGCCGTAGTTAGGCCACCACTTCAA
GAACTCTGTAGCACCGCCTACATACCTCGCTCTGCTAATCCTGTTACCAGTGGCTGCTGCCAGTGGCGAT
AAGTCGTGTCTTACCGGGTTGGACTCAAGACGATAGTTACCGGATAAGGCGCAGCGGTCGGGCTGAACGG
GGGGTTCGTGCACACAGCCCAGCTTGGAGCGAACGACCTACACCGAACTGAGATACCTACAGCGTGAGCT
ATGAGAAAGCGCCACGCTTCCCGAAGGGAGAAAGGCGGACAGGTATCCGGTAAGCGGCAGGGTCGGAACA
GGAGAGCGCACGAGGGAGCTTCCAGGGGGAAACGCCTGGTATCTTTATAGTCCTGTCGGGTTTCGCCACC
TCTGACTTGAGCGTCGATTTTTGTGATGCTCGTCAGGGGGGCGGAGCCTATGGAAAAACGCCAGCAACGC
GGCCTTTTTACGGTTCCTGGCCTTTTGCTGGCCTTTTGCTCACATGTTCTTTCCTGCGTTATCCCCTGAT
TCTGTGGATAACCGTATTACCGCCTTTGAGTGAGCTGATACCGCTCGCCGCAGCCGAACGACCGAGCGCA
GCGAGTCAGTGAGCGAGGAAGCGGAAGAGCGCCCAATACGCAAACCGCCTCTCCCCGCGCGTTGGCCGAT
TCATTAATGCAGCTGGCACGACAGGTTTCCCGACTGGAAAGCGGGCAGTGAGCGCAACGCAATTAATGTG
AGTTAGCTCACTCATTAGGCACCCCAGGCTTTACACTTTATGCTTCCGGCTCGTATGTTGTGTGGAATTG
TGAGCGGATAACAATTTCACACAGGAAACAGCTATGACCATGATTACGCCAAGCGCGCAATTAACCCTCA
CTAAAGGGAACAAAAGCT
Features (pLannotate 1.2.2; 27 found; start..end, strand, type, name):
     17..243     +  promoter       RSV promoter: Rous sarcoma virus enhancer/promoter
    244..424     +  LTR            5' LTR (truncated): truncated 5' long terminal repeat (LTR) from HIV-1
    471..596     +  misc_feature   HIV-1 Ψ: packaging signal of human immunodeficiency virus type 1
    580..943     +  CDS            HIV-1 gag (fragment): gag protein from human immunodeficiency virus 1; gag
   1089..1322    +  misc_feature   RRE: The Rev response element (RRE) of HIV-1 allows for Rev-dependent mRNA export from the nucleus to the cytoplasm.
   1699..1725    +  CDS            Rev (fragment): human immunodeficiency virus 1 (HIV-1) Rev protein; rev; enhances nuclear export of unspliced and incompletely spliced viral mRNAs
   1735..1852    +  misc_feature   cPPT/CTS: central polypurine tract and central termination sequence of HIV-1
   1921..2132    +  promoter       EF-1α core promoter: core promoter for human elongation factor EF-1α
   2181..5963    +  CDS            SIK3: SIK3_HUMAN - Also known as KIAA0999 From Homo sapiens (Human).
   6030..6048    +  CDS            PuroR (fragment): puromycin N-acetyltransferase; pac from Streptomyces; confers resistance to puromycin
   6048..6839    +  CDS            neo: KKA2_KLEPN - Also known as kan, nptII. Experimental evidence at protein level: Swiss-Prot protein existence level 1. Resistance to kanamycin, neomycin, paromomycin, ribostamycin, butirosin and gentamicin B. From Klebsiella pneumoniae.
   6858..7446    +  misc_feature   WPRE: woodchuck hepatitis virus posttranscriptional regulatory element
   7497..7516    +  misc_feature   cPPT/CTS (fragment): central polypurine tract and central termination sequence of HIV-1
   7518..7751    +  LTR            3' LTR (ΔU3): self-inactivating 3' long terminal repeat (LTR) from HIV-1
   7829..7950    +  polyA_signal   SV40 poly(A) signal: SV40 polyadenylation signal
   7990..8125    +  rep_origin     SV40 ori: SV40 origin of replication
   8146..8164    -  promoter       T7 promoter: promoter for bacteriophage T7 RNA polymerase
   8172..8327    +  CDS            lacZα (fragment): LacZα fragment of β-galactosidase; lacZ fragment
   8332..8760    +  rep_origin     f1 ori (sequence partly withheld): f1 bacteriophage origin of replication; arrow indicates direction of (+) strand synthesis
   8813..8917    +  promoter       AmpR promoter: bla
   8918..9778    +  CDS            AmpR: β-lactamase; bla; confers resistance to ampicillin, carbenicillin, and related antibiotics
   9949..10537   +  rep_origin     ori: high-copy-number ColE1/pMB1/pBR322/pUC origin of replication
  10720..10812   +  CDS            lacI (fragment): lac repressor; lacI; The lac repressor binds to the lac operator to inhibit transcription in E. coli. This inhibition can be relieved by adding lactose or isopropyl-β-D-thiogalactopyranoside (IPTG).
  10825..10846   +  protein_bind   CAP binding site: CAP binding activates transcription in the presence of cAMP. E. coli catabolite activator protein
  10861..10891   +  promoter       lac promoter: promoter for the E. coli lac operon
  10895..10917   +  protein_bind   lac operator (fragment): The lac repressor binds to the lac operator to inhibit transcription in E. coli. This inhibition can be relieved by adding lactose or isopropyl-β-D-thiogalactopyranoside (IPTG). lac repressor encoded by lacI
  10960..10978   +  promoter       T3 promoter: promoter for bacteriophage T3 RNA polymerase
