[The description below was written by a language model from this plasmid's Addgene catalogue record and pLannotate feature annotations shown in this document.]
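Description:
LentiV_Neo_SIK3_CR_T221E is a third-generation-style, self-inactivating HIV-1 lentiviral expression plasmid (about 11 kb) built on the LentiV_Neo backbone for stable expression of a modified human SIK3 cDNA in mammalian cells. In bacteria it is maintained through a high-copy ColE1/pUC-type origin and selected with ampicillin via the β-lactamase gene. An f1 origin, an SV40 origin and leftover lac/T7/T3 cloning-vector elements are also annotated in the backbone. The viral portion comprises an RSV promoter fused to a truncated 5' LTR, which drives Tat-independent genomic RNA production in packaging cells. It also carries the Ψ packaging signal with a gag fragment, the RRE for Rev-dependent export, the cPPT/CTS, a WPRE to enhance transcript expression, and a ΔU3 3' LTR followed by an SV40 polyadenylation signal.

Between these elements, the short EF-1α core (EFS) promoter drives the 3.8 kb SIK3 open reading frame, followed on the same strand by a neomycin phosphotransferase gene for G418 selection of transduced cells. No separate promoter is annotated for neo, and the short gap between the two coding sequences is unannotated, so the record does not state how the marker is coupled to SIK3. A tiny PuroR fragment abutting neo appears to be a cloning remnant. The SIK3 insert carries two changes. A silent G501C substitution makes the cDNA resistant to CRISPR targeting of the endogenous gene. A T221E substitution replaces the threonine at the LKB1 phosphorylation site with glutamic acid, a change commonly used as a phosphomimetic. The construct suits rescue experiments testing whether this SIK3 variant can substitute for endogenous SIK3, and it was deposited with a study of LKB1, salt-inducible kinase and MEF2C dependencies in acute myeloid leukemia.
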