Addgene plasmid #108108: LentiV_Neo_SIK3_CR_T221E
Purpose: Lentiviral expression plasmid of human SIK3 cDNA (CRISPR-resistant silent mutation & TE mutation at LKB1 phosphorylation site) with neomycin resistance gene
Depositing lab: Christopher Vakoc. Depositing organization: Cold Spring Harbor Laboratory. Publication: LKB1, Salt-Inducible Kinases, and MEF2C Are Linked Dependencies in Acute Myeloid Leukemia. Tarumoto Y, Lu B, Somerville TDD, Huang YH, Milazzo JP, Wu XS, Klingbeil O, El Demerdash O, Shi J, Vakoc CR. Mol Cell. 2018 Feb 28. pii: S1097-2765(18)30109-6. doi: 10.1016/j.molcel.2018.02.011. PubMed 29526696.
Backbone
  Vector backbone: LentiV_Neo
  Backbone size w/o insert (bp): 7210
  Total vector size (bp): 10989
  Vector type: Mammalian Expression, Lentiviral, CRISPR
  Selectable markers: Neomycin (select with G418)
Growth in bacteria
  Bacterial resistance: Ampicillin, 100 μg/mL
  Growth temperature: 37°C
  Growth strain: NEB Stable
  Copy number: High Copy
Gene/Insert
  Gene/Insert name: SIK3
  Species: H. sapiens (human)
  Insert size (bp): 3783
  Mutation: change guanine 501 to cytosine (silent mutation), change Threonine 221 to Glutamic acid
  GenBank ID: NM_001281749
  Entrez Gene: SIK3 (a.k.a. L19, QSK, SIK-3)
  Promoter: EFS promoter
  Cloning method: Ligation Independent Cloning
  Sequencing primers: 5′ AACTGGGAAAGTGATGTCGTGTACTG; 3′ GAGAACCTGCGTGCAATCCATC
Terms and licenses: Academic/Nonprofit Terms; Industry Terms: Not Available to Industry
How to cite: LentiV_Neo_SIK3_CR_T221E was a gift from Christopher Vakoc (Addgene plasmid # 108108 ; http://n2t.net/addgene:108108 ; RRID:Addgene_108108)
